>Addgene plasmid #76945 | MPP5 gRNA (BRDN0001147491) | addgene full sequence | sequence record 186812 | Addgene Assembled Sequence
CCCGGGTGCAAAGATGGATAAAGTTTTAAACAGAGAGGAATCTTTGCAGCTAATGGACCTTCTAGGTCTT
GAAAGGAGTGGGAATTGGCTCCGGTGCCCGTCAGTGGGCAGAGCGCACATCGCCCACAGTCCCCGAGAAG
TTGGGGGGAGGGGTCGGCAATTGATCCGGTGCCTAGAGAAGGTGGCGCGGGGTAAACTGGGAAAGTGATG
TCGTGTACTGGCTCCGCCTTTTTCCCGAGGGTGGGGGAGAACCGTATATAAGTGCAGTAGTCGCCGTGAA
CGTTCTTTTTCGCAACGGGTTTGCCGCCAGAACACAGGTAAGTGCCGTGTGTGGTTCCCGCGGGCCTGGC
CTCTTTACGGGTTATGGCCCTTGCGTGCCTTGAATTACTTCCACCTGGCTGCAGTACGTGATTCTTGATC
CCGAGCTTCGGGTTGGAAGTGGGTGGGAGAGTTCGAGGCCTTGCGCTTAAGGAGCCCCTTCGCCTCGTGC
TTGAGTTGAGGCCTGGCCTGGGCGCTGGGGCCGCCGCGTGCGAATCTGGTGGCACCTTCGCGCCTGTCTC
GCTGCTTTCGATAAGTCTCTAGCCATTTAAAATTTTTGATGACCTGCTGCGACGCTTTTTTTCTGGCAAG
ATAGTCTTGTAAATGCGGGCCAAGATCTGCACACTGGTATTTCGGTTTTTGGGGCCGCGGGCGGCGACGG
GGCCCGTGCGTCCCAGCGCACATGTTCGGCGAGGCGGGGCCTGCGAGCGCGGCCACCGAGAATCGGACGG
GGGTAGTCTCAAGCTGGCCGGCCTGCTCTGGTGCCTGGCCTCGCGCCGCCGTGTATCGCCCCGCCCTGGG
CGGCAAGGCTGGCCCGGTCGGCACCAGTTGCGTGAGCGGAAAGATGGCCGCTTCCCGGCCCTGCTGCAGG
GAGCTCAAAATGGAGGACGCGGCGCTCGGGAGAGCGGGCGGGTGAGTCACCCACACAAAGGAAAAGGGCC
TTTCCGTCCTCAGCCGTCGCTTCATGTGACTCCACGGAGTACCGGGCGCCGTCCAGGCACCTCGATTAGT
TCTCGAGCTTTTGGAGTACGTCGTCTTTAGGTTGGGGGGAGGGGTTTTATGCGATGGAGTTTCCCCACAC
TGAGTGGGTGGAGACTGAAGTTAGGCCAGCTTGGCACTTGATGTAATTCTCCTTGGAATTTGCCCTTTTT
GAGTTTGGATCTTGGTTCATTCTCAAGCCTCAGACAGTGGTTCAAAGTTTTTTTCTTCCATTTCAGGTGT
CGTGACGTACGGCCACCATGACCGAGTACAAGCCCACGGTGCGCCTCGCCACCCGCGACGACGTCCCCAG
GGCCGTACGCACCCTCGCCGCCGCGTTCGCCGACTACCCCGCCACGCGCCACACCGTCGATCCGGACCGC
CACATCGAGCGGGTCACCGAGCTGCAAGAACTCTTCCTCACGCGCGTCGGGCTCGACATCGGCAAGGTGT
GGGTCGCGGACGACGGCGCCGCCGTGGCGGTCTGGACCACGCCGGAGAGCGTCGAAGCGGGGGCGGTGTT
CGCCGAGATCGGCCCGCGCATGGCCGAGTTGAGCGGTTCCCGGCTGGCCGCGCAGCAACAGATGGAAGGC
CTCCTGGCGCCGCACCGGCCCAAGGAGCCCGCGTGGTTCCTGGCCACCGTCGGAGTCTCGCCCGACCACC
AGGGCAAGGGTCTGGGCAGCGCCGTCGTGCTCCCCGGAGTGGAGGCGGCCGAGCGCGCCGGGGTGCCCGC
CTTCCTGGAGACCTCCGCGCCCCGCAACCTCCCCTTCTACGAGCGGCTCGGCTTCACCGTCACCGCCGAC
GTCGAGGTGCCCGAAGGACCGCGCACCTGGTGCATGACCCGCAAGCCCGGTGCCTGAACGCGTTAAGTCG
ACAATCAACCTCTGGATTACAAAATTTGTGAAAGATTGACTGGTATTCTTAACTATGTTGCTCCTTTTAC
GCTATGTGGATACGCTGCTTTAATGCCTTTGTATCATGCTATTGCTTCCCGTATGGCTTTCATTTTCTCC
TCCTTGTATAAATCCTGGTTGCTGTCTCTTTATGAGGAGTTGTGGCCCGTTGTCAGGCAACGTGGCGTGG
TGTGCACTGTGTTTGCTGACGCAACCCCCACTGGTTGGGGCATTGCCACCACCTGTCAGCTCCTTTCCGG
GACTTTCGCTTTCCCCCTCCCTATTGCCACGGCGGAACTCATCGCCGCCTGCCTTGCCCGCTGCTGGACA
GGGGCTCGGCTGTTGGGCACTGACAATTCCGTGGTGTTGTCGGGGAAATCATCGTCCTTTCCTTGGCTGC
TCGCCTGTGTTGCCACCTGGATTCTGCGCGGGACGTCCTTCTGCTACGTCCCTTCGGCCCTCAATCCAGC
GGACCTTCCTTCCCGCGGCCTGCTGCCGGCTCTGCGGCCTCTTCCGCGTCTTCGCCTTCGCCCTCAGACG
AGTCGGATCTCCCTTTGGGCCGCCTCCCCGCGTCGACTTTAAGACCAATGACTTACAAGGCAGCTGTAGA
TCTTAGCCACTTTTTAAAAGAAAAGGGGGGACTGGAAGGGCTAATTCACTCCCAACGAAGACAAGATCTG
CTTTTTGCTTGTACTGGGTCTCTCTGGTTAGACCAGATCTGAGCCTGGGAGCTCTCTGGCTAACTAGGGA
ACCCACTGCTTAAGCCTCAATAAAGCTTGCCTTGAGTGCTTCAAGTAGTGTGTGCCCGTCTGTTGTGTGA
CTCTGGTAACTAGAGATCCCTCAGACCCTTTTAGTCAGTGTGGAAAATCTCTAGCAGTACGTATAGTAGT
TCATGTCATCTTATTATTCAGTATTTATAACTTGCAAAGAAATGAATATCAGAGAGTGAGAGGAACTTGT
TTATTGCAGCTTATAATGGTTACAAATAAAGCAATAGCATCACAAATTTCACAAATAAAGCATTTTTTTC
ACTGCATTCTAGTTGTGGTTTGTCCAAACTCATCAATGTATCTTATCATGTCTGGCTCTAGCTATCCCGC
CCCTAACTCCGCCCATCCCGCCCCTAACTCCGCCCAGTTCCGCCCATTCTCCGCCCCATGGCTGACTAAT
TTTTTTTATTTATGCAGAGGCCGAGGCCGCCTCGGCCTCTGAGCTATTCCAGAAGTAGTGAGGAGGCTTT
TTTGGAGGCCTAGGGACGTACCCAATTCGCCCTATAGTGAGTCGTATTACGCGCGCTCACTGGCCGTCGT
TTTACAACGTCGTGACTGGGAAAACCCTGGCGTTACCCAACTTAATCGCCTTGCAGCACATCCCCCTTTC
GCCAGCTGGCGTAATAGCGAAGAGGCCCGCACCGATCGCCCTTCCCAACAGTTGCGCAGCCTGAATGGCG
AATGGG
[124 nt withheld, positions 3367-3490]
C
[91 nt withheld, positions 3492-3582]
A
[49 nt withheld, positions 3584-3632]
CCTTTGACGTTGGAGTCCACGTTCTTT
[37 nt withheld, positions 3660-3696]
ACCCTATCTCGGTCTATTCTTTTGATTTATAAGGGATTTTGCCGATTTCGGCCTATTGGTTAAAAAATGA
GCTGATTTAACAAAAATTTAACGCGAATTTTAACAAAATATTAACGCTTACAATTTAGGTGGCACTTTTC
GGGGAAATGTGCGCGGAACCCCTATTTGTTTATTTTTCTAAATACATTCAAATATGTATCCGCTCATGAG
ACAATAACCCTGATAAATGCTTCAATAATATTGAAAAAGGAAGAGTATGAGTATTCAACATTTCCGTGTC
GCCCTTATTCCCTTTTTTGCGGCATTTTGCCTTCCTGTTTTTGCTCACCCAGAAACGCTGGTGAAAGTAA
AAGATGCTGAAGATCAGTTGGGTGCACGAGTGGGTTACATCGAACTGGATCTCAACAGCGGTAAGATCCT
TGAGAGTTTTCGCCCCGAAGAACGTTTTCCAATGATGAGCACTTTTAAAGTTCTGCTATGTGGCGCGGTA
TTATCCCGTATTGACGCCGGGCAAGAGCAACTCGGTCGCCGCATACACTATTCTCAGAATGACTTGGTTG
AGTACTCACCAGTCACAGAAAAGCATCTTACGGATGGCATGACAGTAAGAGAATTATGCAGTGCTGCCAT
AACCATGAGTGATAACACTGCGGCCAACTTACTTCTGACAACGATCGGAGGACCGAAGGAGCTAACCGCT
TTTTTGCACAACATGGGGGATCATGTAACTCGCCTTGATCGTTGGGAACCGGAGCTGAATGAAGCCATAC
CAAACGACGAGCGTGACACCACGATGCCTGTAGCAATGGCAACAACGTTGCGCAAACTATTAACTGGCGA
ACTACTTACTCTAGCTTCCCGGCAACAATTAATAGACTGGATGGAGGCGGATAAAGTTGCAGGACCACTT
CTGCGCTCGGCCCTTCCGGCTGGCTGGTTTATTGCTGATAAATCTGGAGCCGGTGAGCGTGGGTCTCGCG
GTATCATTGCAGCACTGGGGCCAGATGGTAAGCCCTCCCGTATCGTAGTTATCTACACGACGGGGAGTCA
GGCAACTATGGATGAACGAAATAGACAGATCGCTGAGATAGGTGCCTCACTGATTAAGCATTGGTAACTG
TCAGACCAAGTTTACTCATATATACTTTAGATTGATTTAAAACTTCATTTTTAATTTAAAAGGATCTAGG
TGAAGATCCTTTTTGATAATCTCATGACCAAAATCCCTTAACGTGAGTTTTCGTTCCACTGAGCGTCAGA
CCCCGTAGAAAAGATCAAAGGATCTTCTTGAGATCCTTTTTTTCTGCGCGTAATCTGCTGCTTGCAAACA
AAAAAACCACCGCTACCAGCGGTGGTTTGTTTGCCGGATCAAGAGCTACCAACTCTTTTTCCGAAGGTAA
CTGGCTTCAGCAGAGCGCAGATACCAAATACTGTTCTTCTAGTGTAGCCGTAGTTAGGCCACCACTTCAA
GAACTCTGTAGCACCGCCTACATACCTCGCTCTGCTAATCCTGTTACCAGTGGCTGCTGCCAGTGGCGAT
AAGTCGTGTCTTACCGGGTTGGACTCAAGACGATAGTTACCGGATAAGGCGCAGCGGTCGGGCTGAACGG
GGGGTTCGTGCACACAGCCCAGCTTGGAGCGAACGACCTACACCGAACTGAGATACCTACAGCGTGAGCT
ATGAGAAAGCGCCACGCTTCCCGAAGGGAGAAAGGCGGACAGGTATCCGGTAAGCGGCAGGGTCGGAACA
GGAGAGCGCACGAGGGAGCTTCCAGGGGGAAACGCCTGGTATCTTTATAGTCCTGTCGGGTTTCGCCACC
TCTGACTTGAGCGTCGATTTTTGTGATGCTCGTCAGGGGGGCGGAGCCTATGGAAAAACGCCAGCAACGC
GGCCTTTTTACGGTTCCTGGCCTTTTGCTGGCCTTTTGCTCACATGTTCTTTCCTGCGTTATCCCCTGAT
TCTGTGGATAACCGTATTACCGCCTTTGAGTGAGCTGATACCGCTCGCCGCAGCCGAACGACCGAGCGCA
GCGAGTCAGTGAGCGAGGAAGCGGAAGAGCGCCCAATACGCAAACCGCCTCTCCCCGCGCGTTGGCCGAT
TCATTAATGCAGCTGGCACGACAGGTTTCCCGACTGGAAAGCGGGCAGTGAGCGCAACGCAATTAATGTG
AGTTAGCTCACTCATTAGGCACCCCAGGCTTTACACTTTATGCTTCCGGCTCGTATGTTGTGTGGAATTG
TGAGCGGATAACAATTTCACACAGGAAACAGCTATGACCATGATTACGCCAAGCGCGCAATTAACCCTCA
CTAAAGGGAACAAAAGCTGGAGCTGCAAGCTTAATGTAGTCTTATGCAATACTCTTGTAGTCTTGCAACA
TGGTAACGATGAGTTAGCAACATGCCTTACAAGGAGAGAAAAAGCACCGTGCATGCCGATTGGTGGAAGT
AAGGTGGTACGATCGTGCCTTATTAGGAAGGCAACAGACGGGTCTGACATGGATTGGACGAACCACTGAA
TTGCCGCATTGCAGAGATATTGTATTTAAGTGCCTAGCTCGATACATAAACGGGTCTCTCTGGTTAGACC
AGATCTGAGCCTGGGAGCTCTCTGGCTAACTAGGGAACCCACTGCTTAAGCCTCAATAAAGCTTGCCTTG
AGTGCTTCAAGTAGTGTGTGCCCGTCTGTTGTGTGACTCTGGTAACTAGAGATCCCTCAGACCCTTTTAG
TCAGTGTGGAAAATCTCTAGCAGTGGCGCCCGAACAGGGACTTGAAAGCGAAAGGGAAACCAGAGGAGCT
CTCTCGACGCAGGACTCGGCTTGCTGAAGCGCGCACGGCAAGAGGCGAGGGGCGGCGACTGGTGAGTACG
CCAAAAATTTTGACTAGCGGAGGCTAGAAGGAGAGAGATGGGTGCGAGAGCGTCAGTATTAAGCGGGGGA
GAATTAGATCGCGATGGGAAAAAATTCGGTTAAGGCCAGGGGGAAAGAAAAAATATAAATTAAAACATAT
AGTATGGGCAAGCAGGGAGCTAGAACGATTCGCAGTTAATCCTGGCCTGTTAGAAACATCAGAAGGCTGT
AGACAAATACTGGGACAGCTACAACCATCCCTTCAGACAGGATCAGAAGAACTTAGATCATTATATAATA
CAGTAGCAACCCTCTATTGTGTGCATCAAAGGATAGAGATAAAAGACACCAAGGAAGCTTTAGACAAGAT
AGAGGAAGAGCAAAACAAAAGTAAGACCACCGCACAGCAAGCGGCCGCTGATCTTCAGACCTGGAGGAGG
AGATATGAGGGACAATTGGAGAAGTGAATTATATAAATATAAAGTAGTAAAAATTGAACCATTAGGAGTA
GCACCCACCAAGGCAAAGAGAAGAGTGGTGCAGAGAGAAAAAAGAGCAGTGGGAATAGGAGCTTTGTTCC
TTGGGTTCTTGGGAGCAGCAGGAAGCACTATGGGCGCAGCGTCAATGACGCTGACGGTACAGGCCAGACA
ATTATTGTCTGGTATAGTGCAGCAGCAGAACAATTTGCTGAGGGCTATTGAGGCGCAACAGCATCTGTTG
CAACTCACAGTCTGGGGCATCAAGCAGCTCCAGGCAAGAATCCTGGCTGTGGAAAGATACCTAAAGGATC
AACAGCTCCTGGGGATTTGGGGTTGCTCTGGAAAACTCATTTGCACCACTGCTGTGCCTTGGAATGCTAG
TTGGAGTAATAAATCTCTGGAACAGATTTGGAATCACACGACCTGGATGGAGTGGGACAGAGAAATTAAC
AATTACACAAGCTTAATACACTCCTTAATTGAAGAATCGCAAAACCAGCAAGAAAAGAATGAACAAGAAT
TATTGGAATTAGATAAATGGGCAAGTTTGTGGAATTGGTTTAACATAACAAATTGGCTGTGGTATATAAA
ATTATTCATAATGATAGTAGGAGGCTTGGTAGGTTTAAGAATAGTTTTTGCTGTACTTTCTATAGTGAAT
AGAGTTAGGCAGGGATATTCACCATTATCGTTTCAGACCCACCTCCCAACCCCGAGGGGACCCAGAGAGG
GCCTATTTCCCATGATTCCTTCATATTTGCATATACGATACAAGGCTGTTAGAGAGATAATTAGAATTAA
TTTGACTGTAAACACAAAGATATTAGTACAAAATACGTGACGTAGAAAGTAATAATTTCTTGGGTAGTTT
GCAGTTTTAAAATTATGTTTTAAAATGGACTATCATATGCTTACCGTAACTTGAAAGTATTTCGATTTCT
TGGCTTTATATATCTTGTGGAAAGGACGAAACACCGCTGCTCAGCAACCTTATCGTGTTTTAGAGCTAGA
AATAGCAAGTTAAAATAAGGCTAGTCCGTTATCAACTTGAAAAAGTGGCACCGAGTCGGTGCTTTTTTAA
GCTTGGCGTAACTAGATCTTGAGACAAATGGCAGTATTCATCCACAATTTTAAAAGAAAAGGGGGGATTG
GGGGGTACAGTGCAGGGGAAAGAATAGTAGACATAATAGCAACAGACATACAAACTAAAGAATTACAAAA
ACAAATTACAAAAATTCAAAATTTTCGGGTTTATTACAGGGACAGCAGAGATCCACTTTGGCGCCGGCTC
GAGGGGG
Features (pLannotate 1.2.2; 29 found; start..end, strand, type, name):
     14..80      +  CDS            small t antigen (fragment): SV40 (simian virus 40) small t antigen
    106..317     +  promoter       EF-1α core promoter: core promoter for human elongation factor EF-1α
    318..1256    +  intron         EF-1α intron A: intron upstream of the start codon of human EF-1α
   1278..1877    +  CDS            PuroR (fragment): puromycin N-acetyltransferase; pac from Streptomyces; confers resistance to puromycin
   1893..2481    +  misc_feature   WPRE: woodchuck hepatitis virus posttranscriptional regulatory element
   2532..2551    +  misc_feature   cPPT/CTS (fragment): central polypurine tract and central termination sequence of HIV-1
   2553..2786    +  LTR            3' LTR (ΔU3): self-inactivating 3' long terminal repeat (LTR) from HIV-1
   2864..2985    +  polyA_signal   SV40 poly(A) signal: SV40 polyadenylation signal
   3025..3160    +  rep_origin     SV40 ori: SV40 origin of replication
   3181..3199    -  promoter       T7 promoter: promoter for bacteriophage T7 RNA polymerase
   3207..3362    +  CDS            lacZα (fragment): LacZα fragment of β-galactosidase; lacZ fragment
   3367..3795    +  rep_origin     f1 ori (sequence partly withheld): f1 bacteriophage origin of replication; arrow indicates direction of (+) strand synthesis
   3848..3952    +  promoter       AmpR promoter: bla
   3953..4813    +  CDS            AmpR: β-lactamase; bla; confers resistance to ampicillin, carbenicillin, and related antibiotics
   4984..5572    +  rep_origin     ori: high-copy-number ColE1/pMB1/pBR322/pUC origin of replication
   5755..5847    +  CDS            lacI (fragment): lac repressor; lacI; The lac repressor binds to the lac operator to inhibit transcription in E. coli. This inhibition can be relieved by adding lactose or isopropyl-β-D-thiogalactopyranoside (IPTG).
   5860..5881    +  protein_bind   CAP binding site: CAP binding activates transcription in the presence of cAMP. E. coli catabolite activator protein
   5896..5926    +  promoter       lac promoter: promoter for the E. coli lac operon
   5934..5950    +  protein_bind   lac operator: The lac repressor binds to the lac operator to inhibit transcription in E. coli. This inhibition can be relieved by adding lactose or isopropyl-β-D-thiogalactopyranoside (IPTG). lac repressor encoded by lacI
   5995..6013    +  promoter       T3 promoter: promoter for bacteriophage T3 RNA polymerase
   6041..6267    +  promoter       RSV promoter: Rous sarcoma virus enhancer/promoter
   6268..6448    +  LTR            5' LTR (truncated): truncated 5' long terminal repeat (LTR) from HIV-1
   6495..6620    +  misc_feature   HIV-1 Ψ: packaging signal of human immunodeficiency virus type 1
   6604..6967    +  CDS            HIV-1 gag (fragment): gag protein from human immunodeficiency virus 1; gag
   7113..7346    +  misc_feature   RRE: The Rev response element (RRE) of HIV-1 allows for Rev-dependent mRNA export from the nucleus to the cytoplasm.
   7723..7749    +  CDS            Rev (fragment): human immunodeficiency virus 1 (HIV-1) Rev protein; rev; enhances nuclear export of unspliced and incompletely spliced viral mRNAs
   7753..7993    +  promoter       U6 promoter: RNA polymerase III promoter for human U6 snRNA
   8023..8098    +  misc_RNA       gRNA scaffold: guide RNA scaffold for the Streptococcus pyogenes CRISPR/Cas9 system
   8154..8271    +  misc_feature   cPPT/CTS: central polypurine tract and central termination sequence of HIV-1
