[The description below was written by a language model from this plasmid's Addgene catalogue record and pLannotate feature annotations shown in this document.]
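Description:
MPP5 gRNA (BRDN0001147491) is a third-generation lentiviral CRISPR guide plasmid built on the lentiGuide-Puro backbone. It expresses a single guide RNA against human MPP5 (current gene symbol PALS1). It is maintained in E. coli as a high-copy plasmid through a ColE1/pUC-type origin and ampicillin resistance (β-lactamase). The backbone also carries an f1 origin, an SV40 origin and poly(A) signal, and remnants of lac and T7/T3 promoter elements.

The transfer cassette begins with an RSV promoter fused to a truncated HIV-1 5' LTR, which makes genomic RNA production Tat-independent. This is followed by the Ψ packaging signal with an adjoining gag fragment and the Rev response element. The cassette ends in a ΔU3 self-inactivating 3' LTR. Inside this unit, a human U6 RNA polymerase III promoter drives the MPP5-targeting spacer joined to the Streptococcus pyogenes Cas9 guide scaffold. A cPPT/CTS element lies downstream, and such elements aid nuclear import of the provirus. An EF-1α core promoter with its intron A then drives puromycin N-acetyltransferase for selecting transduced mammalian cells. A WPRE after this gene boosts transcript expression.

The plasmid does not encode Cas9, so it must be used with a separate Cas9 lentivector or in cells that already express Cas9. The guide was designed against two MPP5 reference transcripts and belongs to a human kinome gRNA collection. That collection is associated with work on optimising sgRNA design for higher on-target activity and fewer off-target effects. The plasmid is typically used for Cas9-mediated knockout of MPP5 in human cells after lentiviral delivery and puromycin selection.
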