Addgene plasmid #76945: MPP5 gRNA (BRDN0001147491)
Purpose: 3rd generation lentiviral gRNA plasmid targeting human MPP5
Depositing lab: John Doench & David Root. Depositing organization: Broad Institute. Publication: Optimized sgRNA design to maximize activity and minimize off-target effects of CRISPR-Cas9. Doench JG, Fusi N, Sullender M, Hegde M, Vaimberg EW, Donovan KF, Smith I, Tothova Z, Wilen C, Orchard R, Virgin HW, Listgarten J, Root DE. Nat Biotechnol. 2016 Jan 18. doi: 10.1038/nbt.3437. PubMed 26780180.
Backbone
  Vector backbone: lentiGuide-Puro
  Backbone manufacturer: Zhang Lab (Addgene plasmid # 52963)
  Vector type: Mammalian Expression, Lentiviral, CRISPR
  Selectable markers: Puromycin
Growth in bacteria
  Bacterial resistance: Ampicillin, 100 μg/mL
  Growth temperature: 37°C
  Growth strain: DH5alpha
  Copy number: High Copy
Gene/Insert
  Gene/Insert name: MPP5 (alt names: MPP5; NM_001256550.1)
  gRNA/shRNA sequence: CTGCTCAGCAACCTTATCGT
  Species: H. sapiens (human)
  Entrez Gene: PALS1 (a.k.a. MPP5)
  Promoter: hU6
  Cloning method: Unknown
  Sequencing primers: 5′ U6-F; 3′ pS2-R
Terms and licenses: Academic/Nonprofit Terms; Industry Terms: Not Available to Industry
Depositor comments: The gRNA was designed to target the following Genbank reference sequence(s): NM_001256550.1,NM_022474.3. Note that this plasmid does NOT contain Cas9. It should be used in conjunction with lentiCas9-Blast (Addgene #52962) or otherwise with cell lines already expressing Cas9. Browse the full kinome gRNA library at http://www.addgene.org/pooled-library/broadgpp-human-kinome/ or visit http://www.broadinstitute.org/rnai/public/ for detailed protocols and information.
How to cite: MPP5 gRNA (BRDN0001147491) was a gift from John Doench & David Root (Addgene plasmid # 76945 ; http://n2t.net/addgene:76945 ; RRID:Addgene_76945)
