>Addgene plasmid #76945 | MPP5 gRNA (BRDN0001147491) | depositor partial sequence | sequence record 144405 | Target Sequence
CTGCTCAGCAACCTTATCGT
