>Addgene plasmid #76945 | MPP5 gRNA (BRDN0001147491) | addgene partial sequence | sequence record 186811 | hU6-F
CGTAGAAAGTAATAATTTCTTGGGTAGTTTGCAGTTTTAAAATTATGTTTTAAAATGGACTATCATATGC
TTACCGTAACTTGAAAGTATTTCGATTTCTTGGCTTTATATATCTTGTGGAAAGGACGAAACACCGCTGC
TCAGCAACCTTATCGTGTTTTAGAGCTAGAAATAGCAAGTTAAAATAAGGCTAGTCCGTTATCAACTTGA
AAAAGTGGCACCGAGTCGGTGCTTTTTTAAGCTTGGCGTAACTAGATCTTGAGACAAATGGCAGTATTCA
TCCACAATTTTAAAAGAAAAGGGGGGATTGGGGGGTACAGTGCAGGGGAAAGAATAGTAGACATAATAGC
AACAGACATACAAACTAAAGAATTACAAAAACAAATTACAAAAATTCAAAATTTTCGGGTTTATTACAGG
GACAGCAGAGATCCACTTTGGCGCCGGCTCGAGGGGGCCCGGGTGCAAAGATGGATAAAGTTTTAAACAG
AGAGGAATCTTTGCAGCTAATGGACCTTCTAGGTCTTGAAAGGAGTGGGAATTGGCTCCGGTGCCCGTCA
GTGGGCAGAG
